>Addgene plasmid #197880 | pLV-EF1a-AcGFP-P2A-hBRD2 | addgene full sequence | sequence record 388185 | Addgene NGS Result
TGGAAGGGCTAATTCACTCCCAAAGAAGACAAGATATCCTTGATCTGTGGATCTACCACACACAAGGCTA
CTTCCCTGATTAGCAGAACTACACACCAGGGCCAGGGGTCAGATATCCACTGACCTTTGGATGGTGCTAC
AAGCTAGTACCAGTTGAGCCAGATAAGGTAGAAGAGGCCAATAAAGGAGAGAACACCAGCTTGTTACACC
CTGTGAGCCTGCATGGGATGGATGACCCGGAGAGAGAAGTGTTAGAGTGGAGGTTTGACAGCCGCCTAGC
ATTTCATCACGTGGCCCGAGAGCTGCATCCGGAGTACTTCAAGAACTGCTGATATCGAGCTTGCTACAAG
GGACTTTCCGCTGGGGACTTTCCAGGGAGGCGTGGCCTGGGCGGGACTGGGGAGTGGCGAGCCCTCAGAT
CCTGCATATAAGCAGCTGCTTTTTGCCTGTACTGGGTCTCTCTGGTTAGACCAGATCTGAGCCTGGGAGC
TCTCTGGCTAACTAGGGAACCCACTGCTTAAGCCTCAATAAAGCTTGCCTTGAGTGCTTCAAGTAGTGTG
TGCCCGTCTGTTGTGTGACTCTGGTAACTAGAGATCCCTCAGACCCTTTTAGTCAGTGTGGAAAATCTCT
AGCAGTGGCGCCCGAACAGGGACTTGAAAGCGAAAGGGAAACCAGAGGAGCTCTCTCGACGCAGGACTCG
GCTTGCTGAAGCGCGCACGGCAAGAGGCGAGGGGCGGCGACTGGTGAGTACGCCAAAAATTTTGACTAGC
GGAGGCTAGAAGGAGAGAGATGGGTGCGAGAGCGTCAGTATTAAGCGGGGGAGAATTAGATCGCGATGGG
AAAAAATTCGGTTAAGGCCAGGGGGAAAGAAAAAATATAAATTAAAACATATAGTATGGGCAAGCAGGGA
GCTAGAACGATTCGCAGTTAATCCTGGCCTGTTAGAAACATCAGAAGGCTGTAGACAAATACTGGGACAG
CTACAACCATCCCTTCAGACAGGATCAGAAGAACTTAGATCATTATATAATACAGTAGCAACCCTCTATT
GTGTGCATCAAAGGATAGAGATAAAAGACACCAAGGAAGCTTTAGACAAGATAGAGGAAGAGCAAAACAA
AAGTAAGACCACCGCACAGCAAGCGGCCGGCCGCTGATCTTCAGACCTGGAGGAGGAGATATGAGGGACA
ATTGGAGAAGTGAATTATATAAATATAAAGTAGTAAAAATTGAACCATTAGGAGTAGCACCCACCAAGGC
AAAGAGAAGAGTGGTGCAGAGAGAAAAAAGAGCAGTGGGAATAGGAGCTTTGTTCCTTGGGTTCTTGGGA
GCAGCAGGAAGCACTATGGGCGCAGCGTCAATGACGCTGACGGTACAGGCCAGACAATTATTGTCTGGTA
TAGTGCAGCAGCAGAACAATTTGCTGAGGGCTATTGAGGCGCAACAGCATCTGTTGCAACTCACAGTCTG
GGGCATCAAGCAGCTCCAGGCAAGAATCCTGGCTGTGGAAAGATACCTAAAGGATCAACAGCTCCTGGGG
ATTTGGGGTTGCTCTGGAAAACTCATTTGCACCACTGCTGTGCCTTGGAATGCTAGTTGGAGTAATAAAT
CTCTGGAACAGATTTGGAATCACACGACCTGGATGGAGTGGGACAGAGAAATTAACAATTACACAAGCTT
AATACACTCCTTAATTGAAGAATCGCAAAACCAGCAAGAAAAGAATGAACAAGAATTATTGGAATTAGAT
AAATGGGCAAGTTTGTGGAATTGGTTTAACATAACAAATTGGCTGTGGTATATAAAATTATTCATAATGA
TAGTAGGAGGCTTGGTAGGTTTAAGAATAGTTTTTGCTGTACTTTCTATAGTGAATAGAGTTAGGCAGGG
ATATTCACCATTATCGTTTCAGACCCACCTCCCAACCCCGAGGGGACCCGACAGGCCCGAAGGAATAGAA
GAAGAAGGTGGAGAGAGAGACAGAGACAGATCCATTCGATTAGTGAACGGATCTCGACGGTATCGCCTTT
AAAAGAAAAGGGGGGATTGGGGGGTACAGTGCAGGGGAAAGAATAGTAGACATAATAGCAACAGACATAC
AAACTAAAGAATTACAAAAACAAATTACAAAAATTCAAAATTTTCGGGTTTATTACAGGGACAGCAGAGA
TCCAGTTTATCGATGTGCCCGTCAGTGGGCAGAGCGCACATCGCCCACAGTCCCCGAGAAGTTGGGGGGA
GGGGTCGGCAATTGAACCGGTGCCTAGAGAAGGTGGCGCGGGGTAAACTGGGAAAGTGATGTCGTGTACT
GGCTCCGCCTTTTTCCCGAGGGTGGGGGAGAACCGTATATAAGTGCAGTAGTCGCCGTGAACGTTCTTTT
TCGCAACGGGTTTGCCGCCAGAACACAGGTAAGTGCCGTGTGTGGTTCCCGCGGGCCTGGCCTCTTTACG
GGTTATGGCCCTTGCGTGCCTTGAATTACTTCCACCTGGCTGCAGTACGTGATTCTTGATCCCGAGCTTC
GGGTTGGAAGTGGGTGGGAGAGTTCGAGGCCTTGCGCTTAAGGAGCCCCTTCGCCTCGTGCTTGAGTTGA
GGCCTGGCCTGGGCGCTGGGGCCGCCGCGTGCGAATCTGGTGGCACCTTCGCGCCTGTCTCGCTGCTTTC
GATAAGTCTCTAGCCATTTAAAATTTTTGATGACCTGCTGCGACGCTTTTTTTCTGGCAAGATAGTCTTG
TAAATGCGGGCCAAGATCTGCACACTGGTATTTCGGTTTTTGGGGCCGCGGGCGGCGACGGGGCCCGTGC
GTCCCAGCGCACATGTTCGGCGAGGCGGGGCCTGCGAGCGCGGCCACCGAGAATCGGACGGGGGTAGTCT
CAAGCTGGCCGGCCTGCTCTGGTGCCTGGCCTCGCGCCGCCGTGTATCGCCCCGCCCTGGGCGGCAAGGC
TGGCCCGGTCGGCACCAGTTGCGTGAGCGGAAAGATGGCCGCTTCCCGGCCCTGCTGCAGGGAGCTCAAA
ATGGAGGACGCGGCGCTCGGGAGAGCGGGCGGGTGAGTCACCCACACAAAGGAAAAGGGCCTTTCCGTCC
TCAGCCGTCGCTTCATGTGACTCCACGGAGTACCGGGCGCCGTCCAGGCACCTCGATTAGTTCTCGAGCT
TTTGGAGTACGTCGTCTTTAGGTTGGGGGGAGGGGTTTTATGCGATGGAGTTTCCCCACACTGAGTGGGT
GGAGACTGAAGTTAGGCCAGCTTGGCACTTGATGTAATTCTCCTTGGAATTTGCCCTTTTTGAGTTTGGA
TCTTGGTTCATTCTCAAGCCTCAGACAGTGGTTCAAAGTTTTTTTCTTCCATTTCAGGTGTCGTGACCCG
GTCGCCACCATGGTGAGCAAGGGCGCCGAGCTGTTCACCGGCATCGTGCCCATCCTGATCGAGCTGAATG
GCGATGTGAATGGCCACAAGTTCAGCGTGAGCGGCGAGGGCGAGGGCGATGCCACCTACGGCAAGCTGAC
CCTGAAGTTCATCTGCACCACCGGCAAGCTGCCTGTGCCCTGGCCCACCCTGGTGACCACCCTGAGCTAC
GGCGTGCAGTGCTTCTCACGCTACCCCGATCACATGAAGCAGCACGACTTCTTCAAGAGCGCCATGCCTG
AGGGCTACATCCAGGAGCGCACCATCTTCTTCGAGGATGACGGCAACTACAAGTCGCGCGCCGAGGTGAA
GTTCGAGGGCGATACCCTGGTGAATCGCATCGAGCTGACCGGCACCGATTTCAAGGAGGATGGCAACATC
CTGGGCAATAAGATGGAGTACAACTACAACGCCCACAATGTGTACATCATGACCGACAAGGCCAAGAATG
GCATCAAGGTGAACTTCAAGATCCGCCACAACATCGAGGATGGCAGCGTGCAGCTGGCCGACCACTACCA
GCAGAATACCCCCATCGGCGATGGCCCTGTGCTGCTGCCCGATAACCACTACCTGTCCACCCAGAGCGCC
CTGTCCAAGGACCCCAACGAGAAGCGCGATCACATGATCTACTTCGGCTTCGTGACCGCCGCCGCCATCA
CCCACGGCATGGATGAGCTGTACAAGTCCGGACTCAGATCTCGAGGATCTGGAGCAACAAACTTCTCACT
ACTCAAACAAGCAGGTGACGTGGAGGAGAATCCCGGCCCCATGCTGCAAAACGTGACTCCCCACAATAAG
CTCCCTGGGGAAGGGAATGCAGGGTTGCTGGGGCTGGGCCCAGAAGCAGCAGCACCAGGGAAGAGGATTC
GAAAACCCTCTCTCTTGTATGAGGGCTTTGAGAGCCCCACAATGGCTTCGGTGCCTGCTTTGCAACTTAC
CCCTGCCAACCCACCACCCCCGGAGGTGTCCAATCCCAAAAAGCCAGGACGA
[333 nt withheld, positions 4393-4725]
GAGCTGGTAGTGACCATCCCTAAGAACAGCCACAAGAAGGGGGCCAAGTTGGCAGCGCTCCAGGGCAGTG
TTACCAGTGCCCATCAGGTGCCTGCCGTCTCTTCTGTGTCACACACAGCCCTGTATACTCCTCCACCTGA
GATACCTACCACTGTCCTCAACATTCCCCACCCATCAGTCATTTCCTCTCCACTTCTCAAGTCCTTGCAC
TCTGCTGGACCCCCGCTCCTTGCTGTTACTGCAGCTCCTCCAGCCCAGCCCCTTGCCAAGAAAAAAGGCG
TAAAGCGGAAAGCAGATACTACCACCCCTACACCTACAGCCATCTTGGCTCCTGGTTCTCCAGCTAGCCC
TCCTGGGAGTCTTGAGCCTAAGGCAGCACGGCTTCCCCCTATGCGTAGAGAGAGTGGTCGCCCCATCAAG
CCCCCACGCAAAGACTTGCCTGACTCTCAGCAACAACACCAGAGCTCTAAGAAAGGAAAGCTTTCAGAAC
AGTTAAAACATTGCAATGGCATTTTGAAGGAGTTACTCTCTAAGAAGCATGCTGCCTATGCTTGGCCTTT
CTATAAACCAGTGGATGCTTCTGCACTTGGCCTGCATGACTACCATGACATCATTAAGCACCCCATGGAC
CTCAGCACTGTCAAGCGGAAGATGGAGAACCGTGATTACCGGGATGCACAGGAGTTTGCTGCTGATGTAC
GGCTTATGTTCTCCAACTGCTATAAGTACAATCCCCCAGATCACGATGTTGTGGCAATGGCACGAAAGCT
ACAGGATGTATTTGAGTTCCGTTATGCCAAGATGCCAGATGAACCACTAGAACCAGGGCCTTTACCAGTC
TCTACTGCCATGCCCCCTGGCTTGGCCAAATCGTCTTCAGAGTCCTCCAGTGAGGAAAGTAGCAGTGAGA
GCTCCTCTGAGGAAGAGGAGGAGGAAGATGAGGAGGACGAGGAGGAAGAAGAGAGTGAAAGCTCAGACTC
AGAGGAAGAAAGGGCTCATCGCTTAGCAGAACTACAGGAACAGCTTCGGGCAGTACATGAACAACTGGCT
GCTCTGTCCCAGGGTCCAATATCCAAGCCCAAGAGGAAAAGAGAGAAAAAAGAGAAAAAGAAGAAACGGA
AGGCAGAGAAGCATCGAGGCCGAGCTGGGGCCGATGAAGATGACAAGGGGCCTAGGGCACCCCGCCCACC
TCAACCTAAGAAGTCCAAGAAAGCAAGTGGCAGTGGGGGTGGCAGTGCTGCTTTAGGCCCTTCTGGCTTT
GGACCTTCTGGAGGAAGTGGCACCAAGCTCCCCAAAAAGGCCACAAAGACAGCCCCACCTGCCCTGCCTA
CAGGTTATGATTCAGAGGAGGAGGAAGAGAGCAGGCCCATGAGTTACGATGAGAAGCGGCAGCTGAGCCT
GGACATCAACAAATTACCTGGGGAGAAGCTGGGCCGAGTTGTGCATATAATCCAAGCCAGGGAGCCCTCT
TTACGTGATTCAAACCCAGAAGAGATTGAGATTGATTTTGAAACACTCAAGCCATCCACACTTAGAGAGC
TTGAGCGCTATGTCCTTTCCTGCCTACGTAAGAAACCCCGGAAGCCCTACACCATTAAGAAGCCTGTGGG
AAAGACAAAGGAGGAACTGGCTTTGGAGAAAAAGCGGGAATTAGAAAAGCGGTTACAAGATGTCAGCGGA
CAGCTCAATTCTACTAAAAAGCCCCCCAAGAAAGCGAATGAGAAAACAGAGTCATCCTCTGCACAGCAAG
TAGCAGTGTCACGCCTTAGCGCTTCCAGCTCCAGCTCAGATTCCAGCTCCTCCTCTTCCTCGTCGTCGTC
TTCAGACACCAGTGATTCAGACTCAGGCTAAGGGATCCACCGGATCTAGGCGTCTGGAACAATCAACCTC
TGGATTACAAAATTTGTGAAAGATTGACTGGTATTCTTAACTATGTTGCTCCTTTTACGCTATGTGGATA
CGCTGCTTTAATGCCTTTGTATCATGCTATTGCTTCCCGTATGGCTTTCATTTTCTCCTCCTTGTATAAA
TCCTGGTTGCTGTCTCTTTATGAGGAGTTGTGGCCCGTTGTCAGGCAACGTGGCGTGGTGTGCACTGTGT
TTGCTGACGCAACCCCCACTGGTTGGGGCATTGCCACCACCTGTCAGCTCCTTTCCGGGACTTTCGCTTT
CCCCCTCCCTATTGCCACGGCGGAACTCATCGCCGCCTGCCTTGCCCGCTGCTGGACAGGGGCTCGGCTG
TTGGGCACTGACAATTCCGTGGTGTTGTCGGGGAAGCTGACGTCCTTTCCATGGCTGCTCGCCTGTGTTG
CCACCTGGATTCTGCGCGGGACGTCCTTCTGCTACGTCCCTTCGGCCCTCAATCCAGCGGACCTTCCTTC
CCGCGGCCTGCTGCCGGCTCTGCGGCCTCTTCCGCGTCTTCGCCTTCGCCCTCAGACGAGTCGGATCTCC
CTTTGGGCCGCCTCCCCGCCTGGAATTAATTCTGCAGTCGAGACCTAGAAAAACATGGAGCAATCACAAG
TAGCAATACAGCAGCTACCAATGCTGATTGTGCCTGGCTAGAAGCACAAGAGGAGGAGGAGGTGGGTTTT
CCAGTCACACCTCAGGTACCTTTAAGACCAATGACTTACAAGGCAGCTGTAGATCTTAGCCACTTTTTAA
AAGAAAAGAGGGGACTGGAAGGGCTAATTCACTCCCAACGAAGACAAGATATCCTTGATCTGTGGATCTA
CCACACACAAGGCTACTTCCCTGATTAGCAGAACTACACACCAGGGCCAGGGGTCAGATATCCACTGACC
TTTGGATGGTGCTACAAGCTAGTACCAGTTGAGCCAGATAAGGTAGAAGAGGCCAATAAAGGAGAGAACA
CCAGCTTGTTACACCCTGTGAGCCTGCATGGGATGGATGACCCGGAGAGAGAAGTGTTAGAGTGGAGGTT
TGACAGCCGCCTAGCATTTCATCACGTGGCCCGAGAGCTGCATCCGGAGTACTTCAAGAACTGCTGATAT
CGAGCTTGCTACAAGGGACTTTCCGCTGGGGACTTTCCAGGGAGGCGTGGCCTGGGCGGGACTGGGGAGT
GGCGAGCCCTCAGATCCTGCATATAAGCAGCTGCTTTTTGCCTGTACTGGGTCTCTCTGGTTAGACCAGA
TCTGAGCCTGGGAGCTCTCTGGCTAACTAGGGAACCCACTGCTTAAGCCTCAATAAAGCTTGCCTTGAGT
GCTTCAAGTAGTGTGTGCCCGTCTGTTGTGTGACTCTGGTAACTAGAGATCCCTCAGACCCTTTTAGTCA
GTGTGGAAAATCTCTAGCAGTAGTAGTTCATGTCATCTTATTATTCAGTATTTATAACTTGCAAAGAAAT
GAATATCAGAGAGTGAGAGGCCTTGACATTGCTAGCGTTTTACCGTCGACCTCTAGCTAGAGCTTGGCGT
AATCATGGTCATAGCTGTTTCCTGTGTGAAATTGTTATCCGCTCACAATTCCACACAACATACGAGCCGG
AAGCATAAAGTGTAAAGCCTGGGGTGCCTAATGAGTGAGCTAACTCACATTAATTGCGTTGCGCTCACTG
CCCGCTTTCCAGTCGGGAAACCTGTCGTGCCAGCTGCATTAATGAATCGGCCAACGCGCGGGGAGAGGCG
GTTTGCGTATTGGGCGCTCTTCCGCTTCCTCGCTCACTGACTCGCTGCGCTCGGTCGTTCGGCTGCGGCG
AGCGGTATCAGCTCACTCAAAGGCGGTAATACGGTTATCCACAGAATCAGGGGATAACGCAGGAAAGAAC
ATGTGAGCAAAAGGCCAGCAAAAGGCCAGGAACCGTAAAAAGGCCGCGTTGCTGGCGTTTTTCCATAGGC
TCCGCCCCCCTGACGAGCATCACAAAAATCGACGCTCAAGTCAGAGGTGGCGAAACCCGACAGGACTATA
AAGATACCAGGCGTTTCCCCCTGGAAGCTCCCTCGTGCGCTCTCCTGTTCCGACCCTGCCGCTTACCGGA
TACCTGTCCGCCTTTCTCCCTTCGGGAAGCGTGGCGCTTTCTCATAGCTCACGCTGTAGGTATCTCAGTT
CGGTGTAGGTCGTTCGCTCCAAGCTGGGCTGTGTGCACGAACCCCCCGTTCAGCCCGACCGCTGCGCCTT
ATCCGGTAACTATCGTCTTGAGTCCAACCCGGTAAGACACGACTTATCGCCACTGGCAGCAGCCACTGGT
AACAGGATTAGCAGAGCGAGGTATGTAGGCGGTGCTACAGAGTTCTTGAAGTGGTGGCCTAACTACGGCT
ACACTAGAAGAACAGTATTTGGTATCTGCGCTCTGCTGAAGCCAGTTACCTTCGGAAAAAGAGTTGGTAG
CTCTTGATCCGGCAAACAAACCACCGCTGGTAGCGGTGGTTTTTTTGTTTGCAAGCAGCAGATTACGCGC
AGAAAAAAAGGATCTCAAGAAGATCCTTTGATCTTTTCTACGGGGTCTGACGCTCAGTGGAACGAAAACT
CACGTTAAGGGATTTTGGTCATGAGATTATCAAAAAGGATCTTCACCTAGATCCTTTTAAATTAAAAATG
AAGTTTTAAATCAATCTAAAGTATATATGAGTAAACTTGGTCTGACAGTTACCAATGCTTAATCAGTGAG
GCACCTATCTCAGCGATCTGTCTATTTCGTTCATCCATAGTTGCCTGACTCCCCGTCGTGTAGATAACTA
CGATACGGGAGGGCTTACCATCTGGCCCCAGTGCTGCAATGATACCGCGAGACCCACGCTCACCGGCTCC
AGATTTATCAGCAATAAACCAGACAGCCGGAAGGGCCGAGCGCAGAAGTGGTCCTGCAACTTTATCCGCC
TCCATCCAGTCTATTAATTGTTGCCGGGAAGCTAGAGTAAGTAGTTCGCCAGTTAATAGTTTGCGCAACG
TTGTTGCCATTGCTACAGGCATCGTGGTGTCACGCTCGTCGTTTGGTATGGCTTCATTCAGCTCCGGTTC
CCAACGATCAAGGCGAGTTACATGATCCCCCATGTTGTGCAAAAAAGCGGTTAGCTCCTTCGGTCCTCCG
ATCGTTGTCAGAAGTAAGTTGGCCGCAGTGTTATCACTCATGGTTATGGCAGCACTGCATAATTCTCTTA
CTGTCATGCCATCCGTAAGATGCTTTTCTGTGACTGGTGAGTACTCAACCAAGTCATTCTGAGAATAGTG
TATGCGGCGACCGAGTTGCTCTTGCCCGGCGTCAATACGGGATAATACCGCGCCACATAGCAGAACTTTA
AAAGTGCTCATCATTGGAAAACGTTCTTCGGGGCGAAAACTCTCAAGGATCTTACCGCTGTTGAGATCCA
GTTCGATGTAACCCACTCGTGCACCCAACTGATCTTCAGCATCTTTTACTTTCACCAGCGTTTCTGGGTG
AGCAAAAACAGGAAGGCAAAATGCCGCAAAAAAGGGAATAAGGGCGACACGGAAATGTTGAATACTCATA
CTCTTCCTTTTTCAATATTATTGAAGCATTTATCAGGGTTATTGTCTCATGAGCGGATACATATTTGAAT
GTATTTAGAAAAATAAACAAATAGGGGTTCCGCGCACATTTCCCCGAAAAGTGCCACCTGACGTCGACGG
ATCGGGAGATCAACTTGTTTATTGCAGCTTATAATGGTTACAAATAAAGCAATAGCATCACAAATTTCAC
AAATAAAGCATTTTTTTCACTGCATTCTAGTTGTGGTTTGTCCAAACTCATCAATGTATCTTATCATGTC
TGGATCAACTGGATAACTCAAGCTAACCAAAATCATCCCAAACTTCCCACCCCATACCCTATTACCACTG
CCAATTACCTGTGGTTTCATTTACTCTAAACCTGTGATTCCTCTGAATTATTTTCATTTTAAAGAAATTG
TATTTGTTAAATATGTACTACAAACTTAGTAGT
Features (pLannotate 1.2.2; 24 found; start..end, strand, type, name):
    377..634     +  LTR            5' LTR (truncated): truncated 5' long terminal repeat (LTR) from HIV-1
    681..806     +  misc_feature   HIV-1 Ψ: packaging signal of human immunodeficiency virus type 1
    790..1128    +  CDS            HIV-1 gag (fragment): gag protein from human immunodeficiency virus 1; gag
   1303..1536    +  misc_feature   RRE: The Rev response element (RRE) of HIV-1 allows for Rev-dependent mRNA export from the nucleus to the cytoplasm.
   1913..2013    +  CDS            Rev (fragment): human immunodeficiency virus 1 (HIV-1) Rev protein; rev; enhances nuclear export of unspliced and incompletely spliced viral mRNAs
   2028..2143    +  misc_feature   cPPT/CTS: central polypurine tract and central termination sequence of HIV-1 (lacking the first T)
   2197..2408    +  promoter       EF-1α core promoter: core promoter for human elongation factor EF-1α
   2409..3347    +  intron         EF-1α intron A: intron upstream of the start codon of human EF-1α
   3370..4086    +  CDS            AcGFP1: AcGFP1 is a basic (constitutively fluorescent) green fluorescent protein, derived from Aequorea coerulescens.
   4087..4105    +  misc_feature   MCS (fragment): multiple cloning site
   4147..4170    +  CDS            T2A (fragment): 2A peptide from Thosea asigna virus capsid protein Eukaryotic ribosomes fail to insert a peptide bond between the Gly and Pro residues, yielding separate polypeptides.
   4171..6573    +  CDS            BRD2 (sequence partly withheld): BRD2_HUMAN - Also known as KIAA9001, RING3. Experimental evidence at protein level: Swiss-Prot protein existence level 1. May play a role in spermatogenesis or folliculogenesis (By similarity). Binds hyperacetylated chromatin and plays a role in the regulation of transcription, probably by chromatin remodeling. Regulates transcription of the CCND1 gene. Plays a role in nucleosome assembly. From Homo sapiens (Human).
   6606..7194    +  misc_feature   WPRE: woodchuck hepatitis virus posttranscriptional regulatory element
   7211..7729    +  CDS            nef (fragment): NEF_HV1BR - Experimental evidence at protein level: Swiss-Prot protein existence level 1. Extracellular Nef protein targets CD4(+) T-lymphocytes for apoptosis by interacting with CXCR4 surface receptors (PubMed:14990729). From Human immunodeficiency virus type 1 group M subtype B (isolate BRU/LAI) (HIV-1).
   7777..8034    +  LTR            5' LTR (truncated): truncated 5' long terminal repeat (LTR) from HIV-1
   8187..8203    -  protein_bind   lac operator: The lac repressor binds to the lac operator to inhibit transcription in E. coli. This inhibition can be relieved by adding lactose or isopropyl-β-D-thiogalactopyranoside (IPTG). lac repressor encoded by lacI
   8211..8241    -  promoter       lac promoter: promoter for the E. coli lac operon
   8256..8277    -  protein_bind   CAP binding site: CAP binding activates transcription in the presence of cAMP. E. coli catabolite activator protein
   8290..8382    -  CDS            lacI (fragment): lac repressor; lacI; The lac repressor binds to the lac operator to inhibit transcription in E. coli. This inhibition can be relieved by adding lactose or isopropyl-β-D-thiogalactopyranoside (IPTG).
   8565..9153    -  rep_origin     ori: high-copy-number ColE1/pMB1/pBR322/pUC origin of replication
   9324..10184   -  CDS            AmpR: β-lactamase; bla; confers resistance to ampicillin, carbenicillin, and related antibiotics
  10185..10289   -  promoter       AmpR promoter: bla
  10337..10471   +  polyA_signal   SV40 poly(A) signal: SV40 polyadenylation signal
  10638..329     +  CDS            nef (fragment) (across the origin): NEF_HV1BR - Experimental evidence at protein level: Swiss-Prot protein existence level 1. Extracellular Nef protein targets CD4(+) T-lymphocytes for apoptosis by interacting with CXCR4 surface receptors (PubMed:14990729). From Human immunodeficiency virus type 1 group M subtype B (isolate BRU/LAI) (HIV-1).
