[The description below was written by a language model from this plasmid's Addgene catalogue record and pLannotate feature annotations shown in this document.]
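Description:
pLV-EF1a-AcGFP-P2A-hBRD2 is an HIV-1-based lentiviral transfer plasmid for mammalian expression, built on the pLVH-EF1a-GFP-P2A backbone and carrying the human BRD2 coding sequence (also known as RING3 or KIAA9001; about 2.4 kb) in a construct of roughly 10.6 kb. In bacteria it is maintained through a high-copy ColE1/pUC-type origin and selected with ampicillin via the β-lactamase gene. Remnants of a lac promoter/operator region and an SV40 polyadenylation signal also sit in the plasmid backbone.

The viral portion is bounded by two LTR elements, both annotated as truncated HIV-1 LTRs and each preceded by nef-derived sequence. It contains the Ψ packaging signal with adjoining gag fragment, the Rev response element for Rev-dependent export of the genomic RNA, and the cPPT/CTS, which aids nuclear import of the reverse-transcribed genome. Viral structural and envelope functions are absent and must be provided in trans to make particles. Inside this frame, the human EF-1α core promoter with its intron A drives a single open reading frame: AcGFP1, a green fluorescent protein from Aequorea coerulescens, followed by a short linker and a 2A peptide, then BRD2. The name calls the peptide P2A, while the automated annotation matched only a short fragment to T2A, probably reflecting the conserved 2A C-terminal motif. Ribosomal skipping at the 2A yields separate AcGFP1 and BRD2 proteins, so green fluorescence marks transduced, expressing cells and is the only mammalian marker listed. A downstream WPRE enhances transcript expression.

The stated purpose is to study the roles of human BET family proteins in reprogramming human cells to pluripotency.
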