Addgene plasmid #197880: pLV-EF1a-AcGFP-P2A-hBRD2
Purpose: study roles of human BET proteins in human pluripotency reprogramming
Depositing lab: Kejin Hu. Depositing organization: University of Alabama at Birmingham. Publication: Attenuating iPSC reprogramming stress with dominant-negative BET peptides. Hossain ME, Cevallos RR, Zhang R, Hu K. iScience. 2022 Dec 28;26(1):105889. doi: 10.1016/j.isci.2022.105889. eCollection 2023 Jan 20. PubMed 36691621.
Backbone
  Vector backbone: pLVH-EF1a-GFP-P2A
  Backbone size w/o insert (bp): 8317
  Vector type: Mammalian Expression, Lentiviral
  Selectable markers: GFP
Growth in bacteria
  Bacterial resistance: Ampicillin, 100 μg/mL
  Growth temperature: 37°C
  Growth strain: NEB Stable
  Copy number: High Copy
Gene/Insert
  Gene/Insert name: BRD2 (alt names: RING3; KIAA9001)
  Species: H. sapiens (human)
  Insert size (bp): 2406
  GenBank ID: NM_005104
  Entrez Gene: BRD2 (a.k.a. BRD2-IT1, D6S113E, FSH, FSHRG1, FSRG1, NAT, O27.1.1, RING3, RNF3)
  Cloning method: Restriction Enzyme; 5′ cloning site SmaI (destroyed during cloning); 3′ cloning site BamHI (not destroyed)
  Sequencing primers: 5′ cacggcatggatgagctgta; 3′ ccagtcaatctttcacaaat
Terms and licenses: Academic/Nonprofit Terms; Industry Terms: Not Available to Industry
How to cite: pLV-EF1a-AcGFP-P2A-hBRD2 was a gift from Kejin Hu (Addgene plasmid # 197880 ; http://n2t.net/addgene:197880 ; RRID:Addgene_197880)
