>Addgene plasmid #197880 | pLV-EF1a-AcGFP-P2A-hBRD2 | depositor partial sequence | sequence record 383231 | 5-prime sequencing primer cacggcatggatgagctgta
NNNNCNNNNNNNCTCGANNNNGGAGCACAAACTTCTCACTACTCAAACAAGCAGGTGACGTGGAGGAGAA
TCCCGGCCCCATGCTGCAAAACGTGACTCCCCACAATAAGCTCCCTGGGGAAGGGAATGCAGGGTTGCTG
GGGCTGGGCCCAGAAGCAGCAGCACCAGGGAAGAGGATTCGAAAACCCTCTCTCTTGTATGAGGGCTTTG
AGAGCCCCACAATGGCTTCGGTGCCTGCTTTGCAACTTACCCCTGCCAACCCACCACCCCCGGAGGTGTC
CAATCCCAAAAAGCCAGGACGA
[333 nt withheld, positions 303-635]
GAGCTGGTAGTGACCATCCCTAAGAACAGCCACAAGAAGGGGGCCAAGTTGGCAGCGCTCCAGGGCAGTG
TTACCAGTGCCCATCAGGTGCCTGCCGTCTCTTCTGTGTCACACACAGCCCTGTATACTCCTCCACCTGA
GATACCTACCACTGTCCTCAACATTCCCCACCCATCAGTCATTTCCTCTCCACTTCTCAAGTCCTTGCAC
TCTGCTGGACCCCCGCTCCTTGCTGTTACTGCAGCTCCTCCAGCCCAGCCCCTTGCCAAGAAAAAAGGCG
TAAAGCGGAAAGCAGATACTACCACCCCTACACCTACAGCCATCTTGGNTCCTGGNNCTCCAGCTAGCCC
TCCTGGGAGTCNTGAGCCTANNNAGCACGGCTTCCCCCTATGCGTAGAGAGAGNGNCGCCCCATCAGCCC
CCACGNAAGACTTNNCTGACTCTCAGNANANNNCAGANCTCTAAGAAANNAANCTTTNNNAANNNNTTNN
NN
