>Addgene plasmid #197880 | pLV-EF1a-AcGFP-P2A-hBRD2 | depositor partial sequence | sequence record 383232 | 3-prime sequencing primer  ccagtcaatctttcacaaat
NNNNNNNNNNGNNTGTTCAGACGCCTAGATCCGGTGGATCCCTTAGCCTGAGTCTGAATCACTGGTGTCT
GAAGACGACGACGAGGAAGAGGAGGAGCTGGAATCTGAGCTGGAGCTGGAAGCGCTAAGGCGTGACACTG
CTACTTGCTGTGCAGAGGATGACTCTGTTTTCTCATTCGCTTTCTTGGGGGGCTTTTTAGTAGAATTGAG
CTGTCCGCTGACATCTTGTAACCGCTTTTCTAATTCCCGCTTTTTCTCCAAAGCCAGTTCCTCCTTTGTC
TTTCCCACAGGCTTCTTAATGGTGTAGGGCTTCCGGGGTTTCTTACGTAGGCAGGAAAGGACATAGCGCT
CAAGCTCTCTAAGTGTGGATGGCTTGAGTGTTTCAAAATCAATCTCAATCTCTTCTGGGTTTGAATCACG
TAAAGAGGGCTCCCTGGCTTGGATTATATGCACAACTCGGCCCAGCTTCTCCCCAGGTAATTTGTTGATG
TCCAGGCTCAGCTGCCGCTTCTCATCGTAACTCATGGGCCTGCTCTCTTCCTCCTCCTCTGAATCATAAC
CTGTAGGCAGGGCAGGTGGGGCTGTCTTTGTGGCCTTTTTGGGGAGCTTGGTGCCACTTCCTCCAGAAGG
TCCAAAGCCAGAAGGGCCTAAAGCAGCACTGCCACCCCCACTGCCACTTGCTTTCTTGGACTTCTTAGGT
TGAGGTGGGCGGGGTGCCCTAGGCCCCTTGTCATCTTCATCGGCCCCAGCTCGGCCTCGATGCTTCTCTG
CCTTCCGTTTCTTCTTTTTCTCTTTTTTCTCTCTTTTCCTCTTGGGCTTGGATATTGGACCCTGGGACAG
AGCAGCCAGTTGTTCATGTACTGCCCGAAGCTGTTCCTGTAGTTCTGCTAAGCGATGAGCCCTTTCTTCC
TCTGAGTCTGAGCTTTCACTCTCTTCTTCCTCCTCGTCCTCTCATCTTCTCNCNCTTCNCAGAGGAGCTC
TCACTGCTACTTTCNCACTGGAGGANTCTGANACGATTTNGCCAAGCCAGGGGCATGNAGTAGAGACTGG
NAAANGCCCTGNNNCTAGNGGNTCATCNGGCANNNN
